>Addgene plasmid #53551 | pcDNA3.1 3xFLAG TPP1 88-544 delta166-172 | addgene partial sequence | sequence record 86324 | CMV-F 5'-CGCAAATGGGCGGTAGGCGTG-3'
CTATATAAGCAGAGCTCTCTGGCTAACTAGAGAACCCACTGCTTACTGGCTTATCGAAATTAATACGACT
CACTATAGGGAGACCCAAGCTGGCTAGCATGGACTACAAAGACCATGACGGTGATTATAAAGATCATGAC
ATCGATTACAAGGATGACGATGACAAGAAGCTTGCAGGTTCGGGGAGGCTGGTCCTACGGCCCTGGATTC
GGGAGCTGATTCTGGGGTCAGAGACACCCTCCAGTCCACGAGCCGGGCAGCTGCTTGAGGTACTACAGGA
CGCCGAGGCCGCGGTCGCGGGCCCATCCCACGCCCCTGATACGTCCGACGTCGGGGCCACGCTGCTTGTG
TCTGACGGGACCCACAGTGTCCGATGCCTGGTGACGCGGGAGGCCCTGGACACCTCGGGAAGTTCAGGAG
GCTTCCGCGGGACAGAGGGCCGGCTGCTGCTGCTGCAGGACTGCGGGGTTCATGTCCAGGTCGCTGAGGG
CGGCGCGCCCGCAGAGTTCTATCTCCAGGTGGACCGCTTCAGCCTGCTGCCCACGGAGCAGCCCCGGCTA
CGGGTGCCTGGTTGCAACCAAGACTTAGATGTTCAGAAAAAGCTCTATGACTGCCTTGAGGAGCACCTTT
CAGAGTCCACCTCGTCCAATGCAGGCCTATCACTGTCCCAGCTTCTGGATGAAATGCGGGAGGACCAGGA
GCATCAGGGGGCACTCGTGTGCCTGGCTGAAAGCTGCCTGACACTGGAGGGCCCTTGCACAGCACCCCCT
GTCACCCACTGGGCTGCCTCACGATGCAAGGCCACGGGAGAAGCTGTGTACACTGTCCCCAGCTCAATGC
TGTGCATCTCTGAGAATGACCAGCTAATTCTGAGCTCTCTAGGCCCCTGTCAGAGGACACAGGGCCCTGA
GCTGCCCCCACCAGACCCGGCTCTGCAGGACCTATCTCTGACCCTCATAGCCTCTCCTCCTTCCTCACCC
AGTTCCTCAGGAACCCCGGCCTTACCCGGCCACATGTCATCCGAGGAAAGTGGTACCAGCATCAGCCTTC
TGCCTGCCCTGTCCTTGGCTGCTCCAGACCCAGGGCAGA
