>Addgene plasmid #53551 | pcDNA3.1 3xFLAG TPP1 88-544 delta166-172 | addgene partial sequence | sequence record 86344 | BGH-rev 5'-TAGAAGGCACAGTCGAGG-3'
GGTTTAAACGGGCCCTCTAGACTCGAGTCAAAGGAAGCAGAGTGTGGAGCGGTATCTGTCCTGCGTGACG
TCTCACATCGGAGTTGGCTCAGACCCTGGCTGTGCATCCATCAGAAAGTGCAAGGCCCAGGCCATGAGCT
GGGGAGGAAGCCTGACAGCTTGGACCCGAGCACAGAGGGACGTGCAGGGTGGCTCATACTCATACTGGAA
GGCAGAACCATCACGATGCCTCTTTGGGGGTTCCCAGACAGAGCAGGGCTCCTGGGCTCCCCTGGTAGCT
CCGGTCCTGGGAAAAGGCGGCCGATTCTTGCAGGGCAACCCTACAAACTCCTTGAACTCCAGGCTAGGTT
TCTGGGGCCTGGTCACAAGAGCCTGGTGTGGACTGGGGACATGGCTACGGGGTGAGAGACTGGGAGTGCA
GCTCTGGAGTGGGGAGCTGGGGGTACGGCTGGCGTGTGGGGACCTGGGGGTCAGGGTGGCAGGGGCTGAG
CAGATGGCTGGTGAGGGCTGGGAGCTGCTTCTCTGCCCTGGGTCTGGAGCAGCCAAGGACAGGGCAGGCA
GAAGGCTGATGCTGGTACCACTTTCCTCGGATGACATGTGGCCGGGTAAGGCCGGGGTTCCTGAGGAACT
GGGTGAGGAAGGAGGAGAGGCTATGAGGGTCAGAGATAGGTCCTGCAGAGCCGGGTCTGGTGGGGGCAGC
TCAGGGCCCTGTGTCCTCTGACAGGGGCCTAGAGAGCTCAGAATTAGCTGGTCATTCTCAGAGATGCACA
GCATTGAGCTGGGGACAGTGTACACAGCTTCTCCCGTGGCCTTGCATCGTGAGGCAGCCCAGTGGGTGAC
AGGGGGTGCTGTGCAAGGGCCCTCCAGTGTCAGGCAGCTTTCAGCCAGGCAC
