[The description below was written by a language model from this plasmid's Addgene catalogue record.]
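Description:
pcDNA3.1 3xFLAG TPP1 88-544 delta166-172 is a mammalian expression plasmid built on the Invitrogen pcDNA3.1 backbone. It is maintained in E. coli as a high-copy plasmid under ampicillin selection, and it carries a neomycin resistance marker so that transfected mammalian cells can be selected with G418. No feature table accompanies the record, so backbone elements beyond those listed in the catalogue fields are not itemised here.

The insert is human TPP1, the telomere shelterin component encoded by the ACD gene (also known as PIP1, PTOP or TINT1). It was cloned between NheI and XhoI sites, both of which are retained. Expression is driven by the CMV promoter, a strong constitutive promoter in most mammalian cell lines, and the BGH reverse sequencing primer is consistent with the standard pcDNA3.1 polyadenylation region downstream of the insert. The coding region spans amino acids 88–544, which the depositor's purpose statement treats as the full-length protein. Residues 166–172 are deleted and replaced with a short flexible "GSSG" linker. An N-terminal 3xFLAG tag allows detection and immunopurification of the protein with anti-FLAG reagents.

The associated publication examines the specificity requirements for human telomere protein interaction with the telomerase holoenzyme. In that context, this construct appears to be one of a set of TPP1 variants used to test which segments of the protein matter for telomerase association. The tagged mutant would be expressed in human cells and compared with wild-type TPP1. The record does not state the specific functional consequence of the 166–172 substitution.
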