Addgene plasmid #53551: pcDNA3.1 3xFLAG TPP1 88-544 delta166-172
Purpose: mammalian expression of TPP1 full length with 166-172 replaced with "GSSG"
Depositing lab: Kathleen Collins. Depositing organization: University of California, Berkeley. Publication: Specificity requirements for human telomere protein interaction with telomerase holoenzyme. Sexton AN, Youmans DT, Collins K. J Biol Chem. 2012 Oct 5;287(41):34455-64. doi: 10.1074/jbc.M112.394767. Epub 2012 Aug 14. PubMed 22893708.
Backbone
  Vector backbone: pcDNA3.1
  Backbone manufacturer: Invitrogen
  Vector type: Mammalian Expression
  Selectable markers: Neomycin (select with G418)
Growth in bacteria
  Bacterial resistance: Ampicillin, 100 μg/mL
  Growth temperature: 37°C
  Growth strain: DH5alpha
  Copy number: High Copy
Gene/Insert
  Gene/Insert name: TPP1 (alt names: ACD; adrenocortical dysplasia homolog)
  Species: H. sapiens (human)
  Mutation: contains aa 88-544, with aa 166-172 replaced with "GSSG"
  GenBank ID: NM_001082486.1
  Entrez Gene: ACD (a.k.a. PIP1, PTOP, TINT1, TPP1)
  Promoter: CMV
  Tag / fusion protein: 3xFLAG (N terminal on insert)
  Cloning method: Restriction Enzyme; 5′ cloning site NheI (not destroyed); 3′ cloning site XhoI (not destroyed)
  Sequencing primers: 5′ CMV-F; 3′ BGH Reverse
Terms and licenses: Academic/Nonprofit Terms; Industry Terms: Not Available to Industry
How to cite: pcDNA3.1 3xFLAG TPP1 88-544 delta166-172 was a gift from Kathleen Collins (Addgene plasmid # 53551 ; http://n2t.net/addgene:53551 ; RRID:Addgene_53551)
